>Addgene plasmid #82754 | pDONR223_TP53_WT | addgene full sequence | sequence record 161801 | Addgene NGS result
CTTTCCTGCGTTATCCCCTGATTCTGTGGATAACCGTATTACCGCCTTTGAGTGAGCTGATACCGCTCGC
CGCAGCCGAACGACCGAGCGCAGCGAGTCAGTGAGCGAGGAAGCGGAAGAGCGCCCAATACGCAAACCGC
CTCTCCCCGCGCGTTGGCCGATTCATTAATGCAGCTGGCACGACAGGTTTCCCGACTGGAAAGCGGGCAG
TGAGCGCAACGCAATTAATACGCGTACCGCTAGCCAGGAAGAGTTTGTAGAAACGCAAAAAGGCCATCCG
TCAGGATGGCCTTCTGCTTAGTTTGATGCCTGGCAGTTTATGGCGGGCGTCCTGCCCGCCACCCTCCGGG
CCGTTGCTTCACAACGTTCAAATCCGCTCCCGGCGGATTTGTCCTACTCAGGAGAGCGTTCACCGACAAA
CAACAGATAAAACGAAAGGCCCAGTCTTCCGACTGAGCCTTTCGTTTTATTTGATGCCTGGCAGTTCCCT
ACTCTCGCGTTAACGCTAGCATGGATGTTTTCCCAGTCACGACGTTGTAAAACGACGGCCAGTCTTAAGC
TCGGGCCCCAAATAATGATTTTATTTTGACTGATAGTGACCTGTTCGTTGCAACAAATTGATGAGCAATG
CTTTTTTATAATGCCAACTTTGTACAAAAAAGTTGGC
[1179 nt withheld, positions 668-1846]
TGATTGCCAACTTTCTTGTACAAAGTTGGCATTATAAGAAAGCATTGCTTATCAATTTGTTGCAACGAAC
AGGTCACTATCAGTCAAAATAAAATCATTATTTGCCATCCAGCTGATATCCCCTATAGTGAGTCGTATTA
CATGGTCATAGCTGTTTCCTGGCAGCTCTGGCCCGTGTCTCAAAATCTCTGATGTTACATTGCACAAGAT
AAAAATATATCATCATGCCTCCTCTAGACCAGCCAGGACAGAAATGCCTCGACTTCGCTGCTACCCAAGG
TTGCCGGGTGACGCACACCGTGGAAACGGATGAAGGCACGAACCCAGTGGACATAAGCCTGTTCGGTTCG
TAAGCTGTAATGCAAGTAGCGTATGCGCTCACGCAACTGGTCCAGAACCTTGACCGAACGCAGCGGTGGT
AACGGCGCAGTGGCGGTTTTCATGGCTTGTTATGACTGTTTTTTTGGGGTACAGTCTATGCCTCGGGCAT
CCAAGCAGCAAGCGCGTTACGCCGTGGGTCGATGTTTGATGTTATGGAGCAGCAACGATGTTACGCAGCA
GGGCAGTCGCCCTAAAACAAAGTTAAACATTATGAGGGAAGCGGTGATCGCCGAAGTATCGACTCAACTA
TCAGAGGTAGTTGGCGTCATCGAGCGCCATCTCGAACCGACGTTGCTGGCCGTACATTTGTACGGCTCCG
CAGTGGATGGCGGCCTGAAGCCACACAGTGATATTGATTTGCTGGTTACGGTGACCGTAAGGCTTGATGA
AACAACGCGGCGAGCTTTGATCAACGACCTTTTGGAAACTTCGGCTTCCCCTGGAGAGAGCGAGATTCTC
CGCGCTGTAGAAGTCACCATTGTTGTGCACGACGACATCATTCCGTGGCGTTATCCAGCTAAGCGCGAAC
TGCAATTTGGAGAATGGCAGCGCAATGACATTCTTGCAGGTATCTTCGAGCCAGCCACGATCGACATTGA
TCTGGCTATCTTGCTGACAAAAGCAAGAGAACATAGCGTTGCCTTGGTAGGTCCAGCGGCGGAGGAACTC
TTTGATCCGGTTCCTGAACAGGATCTATTTGAGGCGCTAAATGAAACCTTAACGCTATGGAACTCGCCGC
CCGACTGGGCTGGCGATGAGCGAAATGTAGTGCTTACGTTGTCCCGCATTTGGTACAGCGCAGTAACCGG
CAAAATCGCGCCGAAGGATGTCGCTGCCGACTGGGCAATGGAGCGCCTGCCGGCCCAGTATCAGCCCGTC
ATACTTGAAGCTAGACAGGCTTATCTTGGACAAGAAGAAGATCGCTTGGCCTCGCGCGCAGATCAGTTGG
AAGAATTTGTCCACTACGTGAAAGGCGAGATCACCAAGGTAGTCGGCAAATAACCCTCGAGCCACCCATG
ACCAAAATCCCTTAACGTGAGTTACGCGTCGTTCCACTGAGCGTCAGACCCCGTAGAAAAGATCAAAGGA
TCTTCTTGAGATCCTTTTTTTCTGCGCGTAATCTGCTGCTTGCAAACAAAAAAACCACCGCTACCAGCGG
TGGTTTGTTTGCCGGATCAAGAGCTACCAACTCTTTTTCCGAAGGTAACTGGCTTCAGCAGAGCGCAGAT
ACCAAATACTGTTCTTCTAGTGTAGCCGTAGTTAGGCCACCACTTCAAGAACTCTGTAGCACCGCCTACA
TACCTCGCTCTGCTAATCCTGTTACCAGTGGCTGCTGCCAGTGGCGATAAGTCGTGTCTTACCGGGTTGG
ACTCAAGACGATAGTTACCGGATAAGGCGCAGCGGTCGGGCTGAACGGGGGGTTCGTGCACACAGCCCAG
CTTGGAGCGAACGACCTACACCGAACTGAGATACCTACAGCGTGAGCTATGAGAAAGCGCCACGCTTCCC
GAAGGGAGAAAGGCGGACAGGTATCCGGTAAGCGGCAGGGTCGGAACAGGAGAGCGCACGAGGGAGCTTC
CAGGGGGAAACGCCTGGTATCTTTATAGTCCTGTCGGGTTTCGCCACCTCTGACTTGAGCGTCGATTTTT
GTGATGCTCGTCAGGGGGGCGGAGCCTATGGAAAAACGCCAGCAACGCGGCCTTTTTACGGTTCCTGGCC
TTTTGCTGGCCTTTTGCTCACATGTT
Features (pLannotate 1.2.2; 12 found; start..end, strand, type, name):
    121..213     +  CDS            lacI (fragment): lac repressor; lacI; The lac repressor binds to the lac operator to inhibit transcription in E. coli. This inhibition can be relieved by adding lactose or isopropyl-β-D-thiogalactopyranoside (IPTG).
    268..295     -  terminator     rrnB T2 terminator: transcription terminator T2 from the E. coli rrnB gene
    427..470     +  terminator     rrnB T1 terminator: Escherichia coli rrnB; transcription terminator T1 from the E. coli rrnB gene
    517..553     -  CDS            lacZα (fragment): LacZα fragment of β-galactosidase; lacZ fragment
    570..665     +  protein_bind   attL3: mutant version of attL; recombination site for the Gateway® LR reaction LR Clonase™
    668..1849    +  CDS            p53 (sequence partly withheld): human tumor suppressor protein that is often mutated in cancers; Homo sapiens TP53; responds to cellular stresses to regulate the expression of target genes
   1854..1949    -  protein_bind   attL3: mutant version of attL; recombination site for the Gateway® LR reaction LR Clonase™
   1968..1986    -  promoter       T7 promoter: promoter for bacteriophage T7 RNA polymerase
   2176..2199    +  promoter       Pc promoter (fragment): intI1 (promoter lies within the coding sequence); class 1 integron promoter
   2375..2431    +  CDS            GmR (fragment): gentamycin acetyltransferase; aacC1; confers resistance to gentamycin
   2438..3229    +  CDS            SmR: aminoglycoside adenylyltransferase (Murphy, 1985); aadA; confers resistance to spectinomycin and streptomycin
   3322..3910    +  rep_origin     ori: high-copy-number ColE1/pMB1/pBR322/pUC origin of replication
