[The description below was written by a language model from this plasmid's Addgene catalogue record and pLannotate feature annotations shown in this document.]
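Description:
pDONR223_TP53_WT is a Gateway entry clone built on the Invitrogen pDONR223 backbone, carrying the human TP53 open reading frame (reference transcript NM_000546) as part of the Target Accelerator Plasmid Collection. The sequenced plasmid is about 4 kb. It is maintained in E. coli at high copy through a ColE1/pUC-type origin and selected with spectinomycin via the aadA aminoglycoside adenylyltransferase (SmR) gene, which lies downstream of a fragment of the class 1 integron Pc promoter and a residual piece of a gentamicin resistance gene. Short lacI and lacZα fragments are also annotated as backbone remnants.

The p53 coding sequence is flanked on both sides by attL recombination sites. The automated annotation labels both as attL3, so the exact attL variants should not be inferred from that table. These sites allow the ORF to be moved by an LR Clonase reaction into any compatible Gateway destination vector. The record lists no promoter for the insert, so this plasmid serves as a shuttle and storage clone rather than an expression construct. The rrnB T1 and T2 terminators upstream of the cassette insulate it from read-through transcription, and a T7 promoter sits just beyond the downstream attL site, facing back toward the insert. The clone is "closed", with a stop codon directly after the coding sequence, so C-terminal tags from a destination vector will not be fused to p53. Although it is named WT, the record notes a P72R change relative to the reference. The clone is the wild-type counterpart in a collection associated with high-throughput phenotyping of lung cancer somatic mutations.
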