Addgene plasmid #82754: pDONR223_TP53_WT
Purpose: Gateway Donor vector containing TP53, part of the Target Accelerator Plasmid Collection.
Depositing lab: Jesse Boehm & Matthew Meyerson & David Root. Depositing organization: Broad Institute. Publication: High-throughput Phenotyping of Lung Cancer Somatic Mutations. Berger AH, Brooks AN, Wu X, Shrestha Y, Chouinard C, Piccioni F, Bagul M, Kamburov A, Imielinski M, Hogstrom L, Zhu C, Yang X, Pantel S, Sakai R, Watson J, Kaplan N, Campbell JD, Singh S, Root DE, Narayan R, Natoli T, Lahr DL, Tirosh I, Tamayo P, Getz G, Wong B, Doench J, Subramanian A, Golub TR, Meyerson M, Boehm JS. Cancer Cell. 2016 Aug 8;30(2):214-28. doi: 10.1016/j.ccell.2016.06.022. Epub 2016 Jul 28. PubMed 27478040.
Backbone
  Vector backbone: pDONR223
  Backbone manufacturer: Invitrogen
  Vector type: Gateway Entry vector
Growth in bacteria
  Bacterial resistance: Spectinomycin, 50 μg/mL
  Growth temperature: 37°C
  Growth strain: DH5alpha
  Copy number: High Copy
Gene/Insert
  Gene/Insert name: TP53 (alt name: NM_000546)
  Species: H. sapiens (human)
  Mutation: P72R
  Entrez Gene: TP53 (a.k.a. BCC7, BMFS5, LFS1, P53, TRP53)
  Promoter: None
  Cloning method: Gateway Cloning
  Sequencing primers: 5′ M13pUC-fwd; 3′ M13-Rev
Terms and licenses: Academic/Nonprofit Terms; Industry Terms: Not Available to Industry
Depositor comments: CLOSED (stop codon immediately follows insert)
How to cite: pDONR223_TP53_WT was a gift from Jesse Boehm & Matthew Meyerson & David Root (Addgene plasmid # 82754 ; http://n2t.net/addgene:82754 ; RRID:Addgene_82754)
