>Addgene plasmid #82754 | pDONR223_TP53_WT | depositor partial sequence | sequence record 157480 | Insert sequence
[1179 nt withheld, positions 1-1179]
TGA
